>Addgene plasmid | pCAG-loxPSTOPloxP-ZsGreen Sequencing Result | analyzer sequence | sequence record 491856
TTTACACTTTATGCTTCCGGCTCGTATGTTGTGTGGAATTGTGAGCGGATAACAATTTCACACAGGAAAC
AGCTATGACCATGAGGCGCGCCGGATTCGACATTGATTATTGACTAGTTATTAATAGTAATCAATTACGG
GGTCATTAGTTCATAGCCCATATATGGAGTTCCGCGTTACATAACTTACGGTAAATGGCCCGCCTGGCTG
ACCGCCCAACGACCCCCGCCCATTGACGTCAATAATGACGTATGTTCCCATAGTAACGCCAATAGGGACT
TTCCATTGACGTCAATGGGTGGAGTATTTACGGTAAACTGCCCACTTGGCAGTACATCAAGTGTATCATA
TGCCAAGTACGCCCCCTATTGACGTCAATGACGGTAAATGGCCCGCCTGGCATTATGCCCAGTACATGAC
CTTATGGGACTTTCCTACTTGGCAGTACATCTACGTATTAGTCATCGCTATTACCATGGTCGAGGTGAGC
CCCACGTTCTGCTTCACTCTCCCCATCTCCCCCCCCTCCCCACCCCCAATTTTGTATTTATTTATTTTTT
AATTATTTTGTGCAGCGATGGGGGCGGGGGGGGGGGGGGGCGCGCGCCAGGCGGGGCGGGGCGGGGCGAG
GGGCGGGGCGGGGCGAGGCGGAGAGGTGCGGCGGCAGCCAATCAGAGCGGCGCGCTCCGAAAGTTTCCTT
TTATGGCGAGGCGGCGGCGGCGGCGGCCCTATAAAAAGCGAAGCGCGCGGCGGGCGGGAGTCGCTGCGCG
CTGCCTTCGCCCCGTGCCCCGCTCCGCCGCCGCCTCGCGCCGCCCGCCCCGGCTCTGACTGACCGCGTTA
CTCCCACAGGTGAGCGGGCGGGACGGCCCTTCTCCTCCGGGCTGTAATTAGCGCTTGGTTTAATGACGGC
TTGTTTCTTTTCTGTGGCTGCGTGAAAGCCTTGAGGGGCTCCGGGAGGGCCCTTTGTGCGGGGGGAGCGG
CTCGGGGGGTGCGTGCGTGTGTGTGTGCGTGGGGAGCGCCGCGTGCGGCTCCGCGCTGCCCGGCGGCTGT
GAGCGCTGCGGGCGCGGCGCGGGGCTTTGTGCGCTCCGCAGTGTGCGCGAGGGGAGCGCGGCCGGGGGCG
GTGCCCCGCGGTGCGGGGGGGGCTGCGAGGGGAACAAAGGCTGCGTGCGGGGTGTGTGCGTGGGGGGGTG
AGCAGGGGGTGTGGGCGCGTCGGTCGGGCTGCAACCCCCCCTGCACCCCCCTCCCCGAGTTGCTGAGCAC
GGCCCGGCTTCGGGTGCGGGGCTCCGTACGGGGCGTGGCGCGGGGCTCGCCGTGCCGGGCGGGGGGTGGC
GGCAGGTGGGGGTGCCGGGCGGGGCGGGGCCGCCTCGGGCCGGGGAGGGCTCGGGGGAGGGGCGCGGCGG
CCCCCGGAGCGCCGGCGGCTGTCGAGGCGCGGCGAGCCGCAGCCATTGCCTTTTATGGTAATCGTGCGAG
AGGGCGCAGGGACTTCCTTTGTCCCAAATCTGTGCGGAGCCGAAATCTGGGAGGCGCCGCCGCACCCCCT
CTAGCGGGCGCGGGGCGAAGCGGTGCGGCGCCGGCAGGAAGGAAATGGGCGGGGAGGGCCTTCGTGCGTC
GCCGCGCCGCCGTCCCCTTCTCCCTCTCCAGCCTCGGGGCTGTCCGCGGGGGGACGGCTGCCTTCGGGGG
GGACGGGGCAGGGCGGGGTTCGGCTTCTGGCGTGTGACCGGCGGCTCTAGAGCCTCTGCTAACCATGTTC
ATGCCTTCTTCTTTTTCCTACAGATCCTTAATTAATAATACGACTCACTATAGGGGGTCGACCCGCCACC
AATCATTTAAATATAACTTCGTATAATGTATGCTATACGAAGTTATTCGCGATGAATAAATGAAAGCTTG
CAGATCTGCGACTCTAGAGGATCTGCGACTCTAGAGGATCATAATCAGCCATACCACATTTGTAGAGGTT
TTACTTGCTTTAAAAAACCTCCCACACCTCCCCCTGAACCTGAAACATAAAATGAATGCAATTGTTGTTG
TTAACTTGTTTATTGCAGCTTATAATGGTTACAAATAAAGCAATAGCATCACAAATTTCACAAATAAAGC
ATTTTTTTCACTGCATTCTAGTTGTGGTTTGTCCAAACTCATCAATGTATCTTATCATGTCTGGATCTGC
GACTCTAGAGGATCATAATCAGCCATACCACATTTGTAGAGGTTTTACTTGCTTTAAAAAACCTCCCACA
CCTCCCCCTGAACCTGAAACATAAAATGAATGCAATTGTTGTTGTTAACTTGTTTATTGCAGCTTATAAT
GGTTACAAATAAAGCAATAGCATCACAAATTTCACAAATAAAGCATTTTTTTCACTGCATTCTAGTTGTG
GTTTGTCCAAACTCATCAATGTATCTTATCATGTCTGGATCTGCGACTCTAGAGGATCATAATCAGCCAT
ACCACATTTGTAGAGGTTTTACTTGCTTTAAAAAACCTCCCACACCTCCCCCTGAACCTGAAACATAAAA
TGAATGCAATTGTTGTTGTTAACTTGTTTATTGCAGCTTATAATGGTTACAAATAAAGCAATAGCATCAC
AAATTTCACAAATAAAGCATTTTTTTCACTGCATTCTAGTTGTGGTTTGTCCAAACTCATCAATGTATCT
TATCATGTCTGGATCCCCATCAAGCTGATCCGGAACCCTTAATATAACTTCGTATAATGTATGCTATACG
AAGTTATTAGGTCCCTCGACCTGCAGCCCAAGCTAGATCGAATTCGGCCGGCCGATATCGGCGCGCCGCC
ACCATGGCCCAGTCCAAGCACGGCCTGACCAAGGAGATGACCATGAAGTACCGCATGGAGGGCTGCGTGG
ACGGCCACAAGTTCGTGATCACCGGCGAGGGCATCGGCTACCCCTTCAAGGGCAAGCAGGCCATCAACCT
GTGCGTGGTGGAGGGCGGCCCCTTGCCCTTCGCCGAGGACATCTTGTCCGCCGCCTTCATGTACGGCAAC
CGCGTGTTCACCGAGTACCCCCAGGACATCGTCGACTACTTCAAGAACTCCTGCCCCGCCGGCTACACCT
GGGACCGCTCCTTCCTGTTCGAGGACGGCGCCGTGTGCATCTGCAACGCCGACATCACCGTGAGCGTGGA
GGAGAACTGCATGTACCACGAGTCCAAGTTCTACGGCGTGAACTTCCCCGCCGACGGCCCCGTGATGAAG
AAGATGACCGACAACTGGGAGCCCTCCTGCGAGAAGATCATCCCCGTGCCCAAGCAGGGCATCTTGAAGG
GCGACGTGAGCATGTACCTGCTGCTGAAGGACGGTGGCCGCTTGCGCTGCCAGTTCGACACCGTGTACAA
GGCCAAGTCCGTGCCCCGCAAGATGCCCGACTGGCACTTCATCCAGCACAAGCTGACCCGCGAGGACCGC
AGCGACGCCAAGAACCAGAAGTGGCACCTGACCGAGCACGCCATCGCCTCCGGCTCCGCCTTGCCCTGAG
TCAGAGCTCGCTGATCAGCCTCGACTGTGCCTTCTAGTTGCCAGCCATCTGTTGTTTGCCCCTCCCCCGT
GCCTTCCTTGACCCTGGAAGGTGCCACTCCCACTGTCCTTTCCTAATAAAATGAGGAAATTGCATCGCAT
TGTCTGAGTAGGTGTCATTCTATTCTGGGGGGTGGGGTGGGGCAGGACAGCAAGGGGGAGGATTGGGAAG
ACAATAGCAGGCATGCTGGGGATGCGGTGGGCTCTATGGCTTCTGAGGCGGAAAGAACCAGCTGGGGCTC
GAGATCCACTAGTTCTAGCCTCGAGGCTAGAGCGGCCGCCACTGGCCGTCGTTTTACAACGTCGTGACTG
GGAAAACCCTGGCGTTACCCAACTTAATCGCCTTGCAGCACATCCCCCTTTCGCCAGCTGGCGTAATAGC
GAAGAGGCCCGCACCGATCGCCCTTCCCAACAGTTGCGCAGCCTGAATGGCGAATGGAAATTGTAAGCGT
TAATATTTTGTTAAAATTCGCGTTAAATTTTTGTTAAATCAGCTCATTTTTTAACCAATAGGCCGAAATC
GGCAAAATCCCTTATAAATCAAAAGAATAGACCGAGATAGGGT
[37 nt withheld, positions 4104-4140]
AAAGAACGTGGACTCCAACGTCAAAGG
[49 nt withheld, positions 4168-4216]
T
[91 nt withheld, positions 4218-4308]
G
[124 nt withheld, positions 4310-4433]
CAGGTGGCACTTTTCGGGGAAATGTGCGCGGAACCCCTATTTGTTTATTTTTCTAAATACATTCAAATAT
GTATCCGCTCATGAGACAATAACCCTGATAAATGCTTCAATAATATTGAAAAAGGAAGAGTATGAGTATT
CAACATTTCCGTGTCGCCCTTATTCCCTTTTTTGCGGCATTTTGCCTTCCTGTTTTTGCTCACCCAGAAA
CGCTGGTGAAAGTAAAAGATGCTGAAGATCAGTTGGGTGCACGAGTGGGTTACATCGAACTGGATCTCAA
CAGCGGTAAGATCCTTGAGAGTTTTCGCCCCGAAGAACGTTTTCCAATGATGAGCACTTTTAAAGTTCTG
CTATGTGGCGCGGTATTATCCCGTATTGACGCCGGGCAAGAGCAACTCGGTCGCCGCATACACTATTCTC
AGAATGACTTGGTTGAGTACTCACCAGTCACAGAAAAGCATCTTACGGATGGCATGACAGTAAGAGAATT
ATGCAGTGCTGCCATAACCATGAGTGATAACACTGCGGCCAACTTACTTCTGACAACGATCGGAGGACCG
AAGGAGCTAACCGCTTTTTTGCACAACATGGGGGATCATGTAACTCGCCTTGATCGTTGGGAACCGGAGC
TGAATGAAGCCATACCAAACGACGAGCGTGACACCACGATGCCTGTAGCAATGGCAACAACGTTGCGCAA
ACTATTAACTGGCGAACTACTTACTCTAGCTTCCCGGCAACAATTAATAGACTGGATGGAGGCGGATAAA
GTTGCAGGACCACTTCTGCGCTCGGCCCTTCCGGCTGGCTGGTTTATTGCTGATAAATCTGGAGCCGGTG
AGCGTGGGTCTCGCGGTATCATTGCAGCACTGGGGCCAGATGGTAAGCCCTCCCGTATCGTAGTTATCTA
CACGACGGGGAGTCAGGCAACTATGGATGAACGAAATAGACAGATCGCTGAGATAGGTGCCTCACTGATT
AAGCATTGGTAACTGTCAGACCAAGTTTACTCATATATACTTTAGATTGATTTAAAACTTCATTTTTAAT
TTAAAAGGATCTAGGTGAAGATCCTTTTTGATAATCTCATGACCAAAATCCCTTAACGTGAGTTTTCGTT
CCACTGAGCGTCAGACCCCGTAGAAAAGATCAAAGGATCTTCTTGAGATCCTTTTTTTCTGCGCGTAATC
TGCTGCTTGCAAACAAAAAAACCACCGCTACCAGCGGTGGTTTGTTTGCCGGATCAAGAGCTACCAACTC
TTTTTCCGAAGGTAACTGGCTTCAGCAGAGCGCAGATACCAAATACTGTTCTTCTAGTGTAGCCGTAGTT
AGGCCACCACTTCAAGAACTCTGTAGCACCGCCTACATACCTCGCTCTGCTAATCCTGTTACCAGTGGCT
GCTGCCAGTGGCGATAAGTCGTGTCTTACCGGGTTGGACTCAAGACGATAGTTACCGGATAAGGCGCAGC
GGTCGGGCTGAACGGGGGGTTCGTGCACACAGCCCAGCTTGGAGCGAACGACCTACACCGAACTGAGATA
CCTACAGCGTGAGCTATGAGAAAGCGCCACGCTTCCCGAAGGGAGAAAGGCGGACAGGTATCCGGTAAGC
GGCAGGGTCGGAACAGGAGAGCGCACGAGGGAGCTTCCAGGGGGAAACGCCTGGTATCTTTATAGTCCTG
TCGGGTTTCGCCACCTCTGACTTGAGCGTCGATTTTTGTGATGCTCGTCAGGGGGGCGGAGCCTATGGAA
AAACGCCAGCAACGCGGCCTTTTTACGGTTCCTGGCCTTTTGCTGGCCTTTTGCTCACATGTTCTTTCCT
GCGTTATCCCCTGATTCTGTGGATAACCGTATTACCGCCTTTGAGTGAGCTGATACCGCTCGCCGCAGCC
GAACGACCGAGCGCAGCGAGTCAGTGAGCGAGGAAGCGGAAGAGCGCCCAATACGCAAACCGCCTCTCCC
CGCGCGTTGGCCGATTCATTAATGCAGCTGGCACGACAGGTTTCCCGACTGGAAAGCGGGCAGTGAGCGC
AACGCAATTAATGTGAGTTAGCTCACTCATTAGGCACCCCAGGC
Features (pLannotate 1.2.2; 24 found; start..end, strand, type, name):
      1..31      +  promoter       lac promoter: promoter for the E. coli lac operon
     39..55      +  protein_bind   lac operator: The lac repressor binds to the lac operator to inhibit transcription in E. coli. This inhibition can be relieved by adding lactose or isopropyl-β-D-thiogalactopyranoside (IPTG). lac repressor encoded by lacI
     99..478     +  enhancer       CMV enhancer: human cytomegalovirus immediate early enhancer
    480..756     +  promoter       chicken β-actin promoter: No description available
    757..1773    +  intron         chimeric intron: chimera between introns from chicken β-actin and rabbit β-globin
   1786..1804    +  promoter       T7 promoter: promoter for bacteriophage T7 RNA polymerase
   1833..1866    -  protein_bind   loxP: Cre-mediated recombination occurs in the 8-bp core sequence (GCATACAT). Cre recombinase
   1927..2010    +  CDS            large T antigen (fragment): large T antigen from SV40 (simian virus 40)
   2033..2167    +  polyA_signal   SV40 poly(A) signal: SV40 polyadenylation signal
   2181..2264    +  CDS            large T antigen (fragment): large T antigen from SV40 (simian virus 40)
   2287..2421    +  polyA_signal   SV40 poly(A) signal: SV40 polyadenylation signal
   2435..2518    +  CDS            large T antigen (fragment): large T antigen from SV40 (simian virus 40)
   2541..2675    +  polyA_signal   SV40 poly(A) signal: SV40 polyadenylation signal
   2704..2737    -  protein_bind   loxP: Cre-mediated recombination occurs in the 8-bp core sequence (GCATACAT). Cre recombinase
   2804..3499    +  CDS            ZsGreen1: Zoanthus green fluorescent protein mammalian codon-optimized
   3525..3749    +  polyA_signal   bGH poly(A) signal: bovine growth hormone polyadenylation signal
   3753..3774    +  promoter       SV40 promoter (fragment): SV40 enhancer and early promoter
   3820..3974    +  CDS            lacZα (fragment): LacZα fragment of β-galactosidase; lacZ fragment
   4005..4433    -  rep_origin     f1 ori (sequence partly withheld): f1 bacteriophage origin of replication; arrow indicates direction of (+) strand synthesis
   4460..4564    +  promoter       AmpR promoter: bla
   4565..5425    +  CDS            AmpR: β-lactamase; bla; confers resistance to ampicillin, carbenicillin, and related antibiotics
   5596..6184    +  rep_origin     ori: high-copy-number ColE1/pMB1/pBR322/pUC origin of replication
   6367..6459    +  CDS            lacI (fragment): lac repressor; lacI; The lac repressor binds to the lac operator to inhibit transcription in E. coli. This inhibition can be relieved by adding lactose or isopropyl-β-D-thiogalactopyranoside (IPTG).
   6472..6493    +  protein_bind   CAP binding site: CAP binding activates transcription in the presence of cAMP. E. coli catabolite activator protein
